>Addgene plasmid #82194 | pDONR223_BMI1_WT | addgene full sequence | sequence record 164073 | Addgene NGS result 5'--3'
GGCAGTTCCCTACTCTCGCGTTAACGCTAGCATGGATGTTTTCCCAGTCACGACGTTGTAAAACGACGGC
CAGTCTTAAGCTCGGGCCCCAAATAATGATTTTATTTTGACTGATAGTGACCTGTTCGTTGCAACAAATT
GATGAGCAATGCTTTTTTATAATGCCAACTTTGTACAAAAAAGTTGGCATGCATCGAACAACGAGAATCA
AGATCACTGAGCTAAATCCCCACCTGATGTGTGTGCTTTGTGGAGGGTACTTCATTGATGCCACAACCAT
AATAGAATGTCTACATTCCTTCTGTAAAACGTGTATTGTTCGTTACCTGGAGACCAGCAAGTATTGTCCT
ATTTGTGATGTCCAAGTTCACAAGACCAGACCACTACTGAATATAAGGTCAGATAAAACTCTCCAAGATA
TTGTATACAAATTAGTTCCAGGGCTTTTCAAAAATGAAATGAAGAGAAGAAGGGATTTTTATGCAGCTCA
TCCTTCTGCTGATGCTGCCAATGGCTCTAATGAAGATAGAGGAGAGGTTGCAGATGAAGATAAGAGAATT
ATAACTGATGATGAGATAATAAGCTTATCCATTGAATTCTTTGACCAGAACAGATTGGATCGGAAAGTAA
ACAAAGACAAAGAGAAATCTAAGGAGGAGGTGAATGATAAAAGATACTTACGATGCCCAGCAGCAATGAC
TGTGATGCACTTAAGAAAGTTTCTCAGAAGTAAAATGGACATACCTAATACTTTCCAGATTGATGTCATG
TATGAGGAGGAACCTTTAAAGGATTATTATACACTAATGGATATTGCCTACATTTATACCTGGAGAAGGA
ATGGTCCACTTCCATTGAAATACAGAGTTCGACCTACTTGTAAAAGAATGAAGATCAGTCACCAGAGAGA
TGGACTGACAAATGCTGGAGAACTGGAAAGTGACTCTGGGAGTGACAAGGCCAACAGCCCAGCAGGAGGT
ATTCCCTCCACCTCTTCTTGTTTGCCTAGCCCCAGTACTCCAGTGCAGTCTCCTCATCCACAGTTTCCTC
ACATTTCCAGTACTATGAATGGAACCAGCAACAGCCCCAGCGGTAACCACCAATCTTCTTTTGCCAATAG
ACCTCGAAAATCATCAGTAAATGGGTCATCAGCAACTTCTTCTGGTTGCCTAACTTTCTTGTACAAAGTT
GGCATTATAAGAAAGCATTGCTTATCAATTTGTTGCAACGAACAGGTCACTATCAGTCAAAATAAAATCA
TTATTTGCCATCCAGCTGATATCCCCTATAGTGAGTCGTATTACATGGTCATAGCTGTTTCCTGGCAGCT
CTGGCCCGTGTCTCAAAATCTCTGATGTTACATTGCACAAGATAAAAATATATCATCATGCCTCCTCTAG
ACCAGCCAGGACAGAAATGCCTCGACTTCGCTGCTACCCAAGGTTGCCGGGTGACGCACACCGTGGAAAC
GGATGAAGGCACGAACCCAGTGGACATAAGCCTGTTCGGTTCGTAAGCTGTAATGCAAGTAGCGTATGCG
CTCACGCAACTGGTCCAGAACCTTGACCGAACGCAGCGGTGGTAACGGCGCAGTGGCGGTTTTCATGGCT
TGTTATGACTGTTTTTTTGGGGTACAGTCTATGCCTCGGGCATCCAAGCAGCAAGCGCGTTACGCCGTGG
GTCGATGTTTGATGTTATGGAGCAGCAACGATGTTACGCAGCAGGGCAGTCGCCCTAAAACAAAGTTAAA
CATTATGAGGGAAGCGGTGATCGCCGAAGTATCGACTCAACTATCAGAGGTAGTTGGCGTCATCGAGCGC
CATCTCGAACCGACGTTGCTGGCCGTACATTTGTACGGCTCCGCAGTGGATGGCGGCCTGAAGCCACACA
GTGATATTGATTTGCTGGTTACGGTGACCGTAAGGCTTGATGAAACAACGCGGCGAGCTTTGATCAACGA
CCTTTTGGAAACTTCGGCTTCCCCTGGAGAGAGCGAGATTCTCCGCGCTGTAGAAGTCACCATTGTTGTG
CACGACGACATCATTCCGTGGCGTTATCCAGCTAAGCGCGAACTGCAATTTGGAGAATGGCAGCGCAATG
ACATTCTTGCAGGTATCTTCGAGCCAGCCACGATCGACATTGATCTGGCTATCTTGCTGACAAAAGCAAG
AGAACATAGCGTTGCCTTGGTAGGTCCAGCGGCGGAGGAACTCTTTGATCCGGTTCCTGAACAGGATCTA
TTTGAGGCGCTAAATGAAACCTTAACGCTATGGAACTCGCCGCCCGACTGGGCTGGCGATGAGCGAAATG
TAGTGCTTACGTTGTCCCGCATTTGGTACAGCGCAGTAACCGGCAAAATCGCGCCGAAGGATGTCGCTGC
CGACTGGGCAATGGAGCGCCTGCCGGCCCAGTATCAGCCCGTCATACTTGAAGCTAGACAGGCTTATCTT
GGACAAGAAGAAGATCGCTTGGCCTCGCGCGCAGATCAGTTGGAAGAATTTGTCCACTACGTGAAAGGCG
AGATCACCAAGGTAGTCGGCAAATAACCCTCGAGCCACCCATGACCAAAATCCCTTAACGTGAGTTACGC
GTCGTTCCACTGAGCGTCAGACCCCGTAGAAAAGATCAAAGGATCTTCTTGAGATCCTTTTTTTCTGCGC
GTAATCTGCTGCTTGCAAACAAAAAAACCACCGCTACCAGCGGTGGTTTGTTTGCCGGATCAAGAGCTAC
CAACTCTTTTTCCGAAGGTAACTGGCTTCAGCAGAGCGCAGATACCAAATACTGTTCTTCTAGTGTAGCC
GTAGTTAGGCCACCACTTCAAGAACTCTGTAGCACCGCCTACATACCTCGCTCTGCTAATCCTGTTACCA
GTGGCTGCTGCCAGTGGCGATAAGTCGTGTCTTACCGGGTTGGACTCAAGACGATAGTTACCGGATAAGG
CGCAGCGGTCGGGCTGAACGGGGGGTTCGTGCACACAGCCCAGCTTGGAGCGAACGACCTACACCGAACT
GAGATACCTACAGCGTGAGCTATGAGAAAGCGCCACGCTTCCCGAAGGGAGAAAGGCGGACAGGTATCCG
GTAAGCGGCAGGGTCGGAACAGGAGAGCGCACGAGGGAGCTTCCAGGGGGAAACGCCTGGTATCTTTATA
GTCCTGTCGGGTTTCGCCACCTCTGACTTGAGCGTCGATTTTTGTGATGCTCGTCAGGGGGGCGGAGCCT
ATGGAAAAACGCCAGCAACGCGGCCTTTTTACGGTTCCTGGCCTTTTGCTGGCCTTTTGCTCACATGTTC
TTTCCTGCGTTATCCCCTGATTCTGTGGATAACCGTATTACCGCCTTTGAGTGAGCTGATACCGCTCGCC
GCAGCCGAACGACCGAGCGCAGCGAGTCAGTGAGCGAGGAAGCGGAAGAGCGCCCAATACGCAAACCGCC
TCTCCCCGCGCGTTGGCCGATTCATTAATGCAGCTGGCACGACAGGTTTCCCGACTGGAAAGCGGGCAGT
GAGCGCAACGCAATTAATACGCGTACCGCTAGCCAGGAAGAGTTTGTAGAAACGCAAAAAGGCCATCCGT
CAGGATGGCCTTCTGCTTAGTTTGATGCCTGGCAGTTTATGGCGGGCGTCCTGCCCGCCACCCTCCGGGC
CGTTGCTTCACAACGTTCAAATCCGCTCCCGGCGGATTTGTCCTACTCAGGAGAGCGTTCACCGACAAAC
AACAGATAAAACGAAAGGCCCAGTCTTCCGACTGAGCCTTTCGTTTTATTTGATGCCT
Features (pLannotate 1.2.2; 12 found; start..end, strand, type, name):
     38..74      -  CDS            lacZα (fragment): LacZα fragment of β-galactosidase; lacZ fragment
     91..186     +  protein_bind   attL3: mutant version of attL; recombination site for the Gateway® LR reaction LR Clonase™
    189..1166    +  CDS            BMI1: BMI1_HUMAN - Also known as PCGF4, RNF51. Experimental evidence at protein level: Swiss-Prot protein existence level 1. Component of a Polycomb group (PcG) multiprotein PRC1-like complex, a complex class required to maintain the transcriptionally repressive state of many genes, including Hox genes, throughout development. PcG PRC1 complex acts via chromatin remodeling and modification of histones; it mediates monoubiquitination of histone H2A 'Lys-119', rendering chromatin heritably changed in its expressibility (PubMed:15386022, PubMed:16359901, PubMed:26151332, PubMed:16714294, PubMed:2177224
   1172..1266    -  protein_bind   attL3: mutant version of attL; recombination site for the Gateway® LR reaction LR Clonase™
   1285..1303    -  promoter       T7 promoter: promoter for bacteriophage T7 RNA polymerase
   1493..1516    +  promoter       Pc promoter (fragment): intI1 (promoter lies within the coding sequence); class 1 integron promoter
   1692..1748    +  CDS            GmR (fragment): gentamycin acetyltransferase; aacC1; confers resistance to gentamycin
   1755..2546    +  CDS            SmR: aminoglycoside adenylyltransferase (Murphy, 1985); aadA; confers resistance to spectinomycin and streptomycin
   2639..3227    +  rep_origin     ori: high-copy-number ColE1/pMB1/pBR322/pUC origin of replication
   3410..3502    +  CDS            lacI (fragment): lac repressor; lacI; The lac repressor binds to the lac operator to inhibit transcription in E. coli. This inhibition can be relieved by adding lactose or isopropyl-β-D-thiogalactopyranoside (IPTG).
   3557..3584    -  terminator     rrnB T2 terminator: transcription terminator T2 from the E. coli rrnB gene
   3716..3759    +  terminator     rrnB T1 terminator: Escherichia coli rrnB; transcription terminator T1 from the E. coli rrnB gene
