[The description below was written by a language model from this plasmid's Addgene catalogue record and pLannotate feature annotations shown in this document.]
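Description:
pDONR223_BMI1_WT is a Gateway entry clone built on the Invitrogen pDONR223 backbone. It carries the wild-type human BMI1 open reading frame and belongs to the Target Accelerator Plasmid Collection. The sequenced plasmid is about 3.8 kb and is maintained in E. coli at high copy from a ColE1/pUC-type origin. Selection is with spectinomycin, through an aadA (SmR) aminoglycoside adenylyltransferase gene. Just upstream of that gene lie fragments of a class 1 integron Pc promoter and a gentamicin acetyltransferase gene, which appear to be remnants of the resistance cassette. The annotation also picks up short lacZα and lacI fragments and the rrnB T1 and T2 terminators, which in this type of backbone help insulate the cloning site from read-through transcription.

The BMI1 coding sequence (roughly 980 bp) encodes a Polycomb group protein, also known as PCGF4 or RNF51. It is a component of PRC1-like complexes that maintain transcriptional repression through monoubiquitination of histone H2A. The ORF is flanked on both sides by attL recombination sites. The annotation software labels both as an attL mutant variant, and they are the sites used in the LR Clonase reaction. The record lists no promoter for the insert, so the plasmid is not an expression construct. A T7 promoter sits beyond the downstream attL site, on the reverse strand and so reading back toward the insert. According to the depositor, the clone is in the "open" configuration, with no stop codon immediately after the insert. The ORF can therefore be moved by LR recombination into destination vectors that add C-terminal tags or fusions. In the collection, the clone supplies wild-type BMI1 for functional and phenotypic profiling studies of cancer gene alleles.
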