Addgene plasmid #82194: pDONR223_BMI1_WT
Purpose: Gateway Donor vector containing BMI1 , part of the Target Accelerator Plasmid Collection.
Depositing lab: Jesse Boehm & William Hahn & David Root. Depositing organization: Broad Institute. Publication: Systematic Functional Interrogation of Rare Cancer Variants Identifies Oncogenic Alleles. Kim E, Ilic N, Shrestha Y, Zou L, Kamburov A, Zhu C, Yang X, Lubonja R, Tran N, Nguyen C, Lawrence MS, Piccioni F, Bagul M, Doench JG, Chouinard CR, Wu X, Hogstrom L, Natoli T, Tamayo P, Horn H, Corsello SM, Lage K, Root DE, Subramanian A, Golub TR, Getz G, Boehm JS, Hahn WC. Cancer Discov. 2016 Jul;6(7):714-26. doi: 10.1158/2159-8290.CD-16-0160. Epub 2016 May 4. PubMed 27147599.
Backbone
  Vector backbone: pDONR223
  Backbone manufacturer: Invitrogen
  Backbone size w/o insert (bp): 2790
  Vector type: Gateway Entry vector
Growth in bacteria
  Bacterial resistance: Spectinomycin, 50 μg/mL
  Growth temperature: 37°C
  Growth strain: DH5alpha
  Copy number: High Copy
Gene/Insert
  Gene/Insert name: BMI1
  Species: H. sapiens (human)
  Mutation: WT
  GenBank ID: NM_005180.8
  Entrez Gene: BMI1 (a.k.a. FLVI2/BMI1, PCGF4, RNF51, flvi-2/bmi-1)
  Promoter: None
  Cloning method: Gateway Cloning
  Sequencing primers: 5′ M13pUC-fwd; 3′ M13-Rev
Terms and licenses: Academic/Nonprofit Terms; Industry Terms: Not Available to Industry
Depositor comments: Open state: NO stop codon immediately follows insert. Supporting reference: Systematic morphological profiling of human gene and allele function via Cell Painting. Rohban MH, et al. Elife. 2017, Mar 18;6. pii: e24060. PubMed PMID 28315521
How to cite: pDONR223_BMI1_WT was a gift from Jesse Boehm & William Hahn & David Root (Addgene plasmid # 82194 ; http://n2t.net/addgene:82194 ; RRID:Addgene_82194)
