>Addgene plasmid #82194 | pDONR223_BMI1_WT | depositor partial sequence | sequence record 155565 | Insert sequence
ATGCATCGAACAACGAGAATCAAGATCACTGAGCTAAATCCCCACCTGATGTGTGTGCTTTGTGGAGGGT
ACTTCATTGATGCCACAACCATAATAGAATGTCTACATTCCTTCTGTAAAACGTGTATTGTTCGTTACCT
GGAGACCAGCAAGTATTGTCCTATTTGTGATGTCCAAGTTCACAAGACCAGACCACTACTGAATATAAGG
TCAGATAAAACTCTCCAAGATATTGTATACAAATTAGTTCCAGGGCTTTTCAAAAATGAAATGAAGAGAA
GAAGGGATTTTTATGCAGCTCATCCTTCTGCTGATGCTGCCAATGGCTCTAATGAAGATAGAGGAGAGGT
TGCAGATGAAGATAAGAGAATTATAACTGATGATGAGATAATAAGCTTATCCATTGAATTCTTTGACCAG
AACAGATTGGATCGGAAAGTAAACAAAGACAAAGAGAAATCTAAGGAGGAGGTGAATGATAAAAGATACT
TACGATGCCCAGCAGCAATGACTGTGATGCACTTAAGAAAGTTTCTCAGAAGTAAAATGGACATACCTAA
TACTTTCCAGATTGATGTCATGTATGAGGAGGAACCTTTAAAGGATTATTATACACTAATGGATATTGCC
TACATTTATACCTGGAGAAGGAATGGTCCACTTCCATTGAAATACAGAGTTCGACCTACTTGTAAAAGAA
TGAAGATCAGTCACCAGAGAGATGGACTGACAAATGCTGGAGAACTGGAAAGTGACTCTGGGAGTGACAA
GGCCAACAGCCCAGCAGGAGGTATTCCCTCCACCTCTTCTTGTTTGCCTAGCCCCAGTACTCCAGTGCAG
TCTCCTCATCCACAGTTTCCTCACATTTCCAGTACTATGAATGGAACCAGCAACAGCCCCAGCGGTAACC
ACCAATCTTCTTTTGCCAATAGACCTCGAAAATCATCAGTAAATGGGTCATCAGCAACTTCTTCTGGT
